Addgene plasmid #225540: pET28a(+)-8HisG2K
Purpose: (Empty Backbone) Empty backbone for bacterial expression. 8xHis tag, K in position 2 to minimise posttranslational gluconoylation.
Depositing lab: Gregory Challis.
Backbone
  Vector backbone: pET-28a(+)
  Backbone manufacturer: Novagen
  Backbone size (bp): 5369
  Modifications to backbone: 8xHis, G2K mutation
  Vector type: Bacterial Expression
  Promoter: T7
  Tag / fusion protein: 8xHis (N terminal on backbone)
Growth in bacteria
  Bacterial resistance: Kanamycin, 50 μg/mL
  Growth temperature: 37°C
  Growth strain: DH5alpha
  Copy number: Unknown
Terms and licenses: Academic/Nonprofit Terms; Industry Terms: Not Available to Industry
How to cite: pET28a(+)-8HisG2K was a gift from Gregory Challis (Addgene plasmid # 225540 ; http://n2t.net/addgene:225540 ; RRID:Addgene_225540)
