[The description below was written by a language model from this plasmid's Addgene catalogue record and pLannotate feature annotations shown in this document.]
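Description:
pET28a(+)-8HisG2K is an empty bacterial expression backbone derived from Novagen's pET-28a(+), modified in its N-terminal tag region and intended to receive a coding sequence of the user's choice; no insert is present. It is about 5.4 kb, is selected with kanamycin through the aph(3')-Ia (KanR) gene, and replicates from a ColE1/pBR322-type origin. The rop gene and the bom region are also present, which normally keeps this origin type at a modest copy number, although the record lists copy number as unknown. An f1 origin is retained from the parent vector, and the short TcR and AmpR promoter fragments flagged by the automated annotation are best read as pBR322-derived backbone remnants rather than functional markers.

The expression cassette follows the standard pET design: a T7 promoter with an adjacent lac operator, the strong T7 gene 10 ribosome binding site, and a T7 terminator, with lacI carried on the plasmid under its own promoter. Transcription therefore requires a host supplying T7 RNA polymerase and is induced with IPTG or lactose. Downstream of the start codon, the backbone encodes an N-terminal His tag extended to eight histidines, followed by a thrombin cleavage site and the T7 tag leader. A further His-tag sequence lies before the terminator, corresponding to the optional C-terminal tag of pET-28a. The annotation software's partial "capTEV" and "9xHis" hits probably reflect these histidine runs. The glycine at position 2 has been changed to lysine (G2K), which, according to the depositor, minimises posttranslational gluconoylation of the N-terminus. This should yield more homogeneous His-tagged recombinant protein for affinity purification.
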