Features (pLannotate 1.2.2; 21 found; start..end, strand, type, name):
     26..73      -  terminator     T7 terminator: transcription terminator for bacteriophage T7 RNA polymerase
     81..130     -  CDS            SET1 (fragment): solubility-enhancement tag derived from T7 phage gene 10B
    140..157     -  CDS            9xHis (fragment): 9xHis affinity tag
    207..239     -  CDS            T7 tag (gene 10 leader): leader peptide from bacteriophage T7 gene 10 promotes efficient translation in E. coli
    243..260     -  CDS            thrombin site: thrombin recognition and cleavage site
    271..287     -  CDS            capTEV™ (fragment): composite tag for in vivo biotinylation, TEV protease cleavage, and 6xHis tagging
    306..328     -  RBS            RBS: efficient ribosome binding site from bacteriophage T7 gene 10 (Olins and Rangwala, 1989)
    343..367     -  protein_bind   lac operator: The lac repressor binds to the lac operator to inhibit transcription in E. coli. This inhibition can be relieved by adding lactose or isopropyl-β-D-thiogalactopyranoside (IPTG). lac repressor encoded by lacI
    368..386     -  promoter       T7 promoter: promoter for bacteriophage T7 RNA polymerase
    408..687     +  CDS            TcR (fragment): tetracycline efflux protein; tet; confers resistance to tetracycline
    695..772     +  promoter       lacI promoter: lacI
    773..1855    +  CDS            lacI: lac repressor; lacI; The lac repressor binds to the lac operator to inhibit transcription in E. coli. This inhibition can be relieved by adding lactose or isopropyl-β-D-thiogalactopyranoside (IPTG).
   1868..1889    +  protein_bind   CAP binding site: CAP binding activates transcription in the presence of cAMP. E. coli catabolite activator protein
   1904..2195    +  CDS            TcR (fragment): tetracycline efflux protein; tet; confers resistance to tetracycline
   2267..2647    -  CDS            YPB1_ECOLX: Protein predicted: Swiss-Prot protein existence level 4. From Escherichia coli.
   2664..2855    +  CDS            rop: Rop protein, which maintains plasmids at low copy number; rop
   2957..3096    +  misc_feature   bom: basis of mobility region from pBR322
   3282..3870    -  rep_origin     ori: high-copy-number ColE1/pMB1/pBR322/pUC origin of replication
   3992..4807    +  CDS            KanR: aminoglycoside phosphotransferase; aph(3')-Ia; confers resistance to kanamycin in bacteria or G418 (Geneticin®) in eukaryotes
   4816..4873    -  promoter       AmpR promoter (fragment): bla
   4926..5354    -  rep_origin     f1 ori (sequence partly withheld): f1 bacteriophage origin of replication; arrow indicates direction of (+) strand synthesis
>Addgene plasmid #225540 | pET28a(+)-8HisG2K | addgene full sequence | sequence record 493788 | Addgene NGS Result
ATCCGGATATAGTTCCTCCTTTCAGCAAAAAACCCCTCAAGACCCGTTTAGAGGCCCCAAGGGGTTATGC
TAGTTATTGCTCAGCGGTGGCAGCAGCCAACTCAGCTTCCTTTCGGGCTTTGTTAGCAGCCGGATCTCAG
TGGTGGTGGTGGTGGTGCTCGAGTGCGGCCGCAAGCTTGTCGACGGAGCTCGAATTCGGATCCGCGACCC
ATTTGCTGTCCACCAGTCATGCTAGCCATATGGCTGCCGCGCGGCACCAGGCCGCTGCTGTGATGATGAT
GATGATGGTGGTGTTTCATGGTATATCTCCTTCTTAAAGTTAAACAAAATTATTTCTAGAGGGGAATTGT
TATCCGCTCACAATTCCCCTATAGTGAGTCGTATTAATTTCGCGGGATCGAGATCTCGATCCTCTACGCC
GGACGCATCGTGGCCGGCATCACCGGCGCCACAGGTGCGGTTGCTGGCGCCTATATCGCCGACATCACCG
ATGGGGAAGATCGGGCTCGCCACTTCGGGCTCATGAGCGCTTGTTTCGGCGTGGGTATGGTGGCAGGCCC
CGTGGCCGGGGGACTGTTGGGCGCCATCTCCTTGCATGCACCATTCCTTGCGGCGGCGGTGCTCAACGGC
CTCAACCTACTACTGGGCTGCTTCCTAATGCAGGAGTCGCATAAGGGAGAGCGTCGAGATCCCGGACACC
ATCGAATGGCGCAAAACCTTTCGCGGTATGGCATGATAGCGCCCGGAAGAGAGTCAATTCAGGGTGGTGA
ATGTGAAACCAGTAACGTTATACGATGTCGCAGAGTATGCCGGTGTCTCTTATCAGACCGTTTCCCGCGT
GGTGAACCAGGCCAGCCACGTTTCTGCGAAAACGCGGGAAAAAGTGGAAGCGGCGATGGCGGAGCTGAAT
TACATTCCCAACCGCGTGGCACAACAACTGGCGGGCAAACAGTCGTTGCTGATTGGCGTTGCCACCTCCA
GTCTGGCCCTGCACGCGCCGTCGCAAATTGTCGCGGCGATTAAATCTCGCGCCGATCAACTGGGTGCCAG
CGTGGTGGTGTCGATGGTAGAACGAAGCGGCGTCGAAGCCTGTAAAGCGGCGGTGCACAATCTTCTCGCG
CAACGCGTCAGTGGGCTGATCATTAACTATCCGCTGGATGACCAGGATGCCATTGCTGTGGAAGCTGCCT
GCACTAATGTTCCGGCGTTATTTCTTGATGTCTCTGACCAGACACCCATCAACAGTATTATTTTCTCCCA
TGAAGACGGTACGCGACTGGGCGTGGAGCATCTGGTCGCATTGGGTCACCAGCAAATCGCGCTGTTAGCG
GGCCCATTAAGTTCTGTCTCGGCGCGTCTGCGTCTGGCTGGCTGGCATAAATATCTCACTCGCAATCAAA
TTCAGCCGATAGCGGAACGGGAAGGCGACTGGAGTGCCATGTCCGGTTTTCAACAAACCATGCAAATGCT
GAATGAGGGCATCGTTCCCACTGCGATGCTGGTTGCCAACGATCAGATGGCGCTGGGCGCAATGCGCGCC
ATTACCGAGTCCGGGCTGCGCGTTGGTGCGGATATCTCGGTAGTGGGATACGACGATACCGAAGACAGCT
CATGTTATATCCCGCCGTTAACCACCATCAAACAGGATTTTCGCCTGCTGGGGCAAACCAGCGTGGACCG
CTTGCTGCAACTCTCTCAGGGCCAGGCGGTGAAGGGCAATCAGCTGTTGCCCGTCTCACTGGTGAAAAGA
AAAACCACCCTGGCGCCCAATACGCAAACCGCCTCTCCCCGCGCGTTGGCCGATTCATTAATGCAGCTGG
CACGACAGGTTTCCCGACTGGAAAGCGGGCAGTGAGCGCAACGCAATTAATGTAAGTTAGCTCACTCATT
AGGCACCGGGATCTCGACCGATGCCCTTGAGAGCCTTCAACCCAGTCAGCTCCTTCCGGTGGGCGCGGGG
CATGACTATCGTCGCCGCACTTATGACTGTCTTCTTTATCATGCAACTCGTAGGACAGGTGCCGGCAGCG
CTCTGGGTCATTTTCGGCGAGGACCGCTTTCGCTGGAGCGCGACGATGATCGGCCTGTCGCTTGCGGTAT
TCGGAATCTTGCACGCCCTCGCTCAAGCCTTCGTCACTGGTCCCGCCACCAAACGTTTCGGCGAGAAGCA
GGCCATTATCGCCGGCATGGCGGCCCCACGGGTGCGCATGATCGTGCTCCTGTCGTTGAGGACCCGGCTA
GGCTGGCGGGGTTGCCTTACTGGTTAGCAGAATGAATCACCGATACGCGAGCGAACGTGAAGCGACTGCT
GCTGCAAAACGTCTGCGACCTGAGCAACAACATGAATGGTCTTCGGTTTCCGTGTTTCGTAAAGTCTGGA
AACGCGGAAGTCAGCGCCCTGCACCATTATGTTCCGGATCTGCATCGCAGGATGCTGCTGGCTACCCTGT
GGAACACCTACATCTGTATTAACGAAGCGCTGGCATTGACCCTGAGTGATTTTTCTCTGGTCCCGCCGCA
TCCATACCGCCAGTTGTTTACCCTCACAACGTTCCAGTAACCGGGCATGTTCATCATCAGTAACCCGTAT
CGTGAGCATCCTCTCTCGTTTCATCGGTATCATTACCCCCATGAACAGAAATCCCCCTTACACGGAGGCA
TCAGTGACCAAACAGGAAAAAACCGCCCTTAACATGGCCCGCTTTATCAGAAGCCAGACATTAACGCTTC
TGGAGAAACTCAACGAGCTGGACGCGGATGAACAGGCAGACATCTGTGAATCGCTTCACGACCACGCTGA
TGAGCTTTACCGCAGCTGCCTCGCGCGTTTCGGTGATGACGGTGAAAACCTCTGACACATGCAGCTCCCG
GAGACGGTCACAGCTTGTCTGTAAGCGGATGCCGGGAGCAGACAAGCCCGTCAGGGCGCGTCAGCGGGTG
TTGGCGGGTGTCGGGGCGCAGCCATGACCCAGTCACGTAGCGATAGCGGAGTGTATACTGGCTTAACTAT
GCGGCATCAGAGCAGATTGTACTGAGAGTGCACCATTGCGGTGTGAAATACCGCACAGATGCGTAAGGAG
AAAATACCGCATCAGGCGCTCTTCCGCTTCCTCGCTCACTGACTCGCTGCGCTCGGTCGTTCGGCTGCGG
CGAGCGGTATCAGCTCACTCAAAGGCGGTAATACGGTTATCCACAGAATCAGGGGATAACGCAGGAAAGA
ACATGTGAGCAAAAGGCCAGCAAAAGGCCAGGAACCGTAAAAAGGCCGCGTTGCTGGCGTTTTTCCATAG
GCTCCGCCCCCCTGACGAGCATCACAAAAATCGACGCTCAAGTCAGAGGTGGCGAAACCCGACAGGACTA
TAAAGATACCAGGCGTTTCCCCCTGGAAGCTCCCTCGTGCGCTCTCCTGTTCCGACCCTGCCGCTTACCG
GATACCTGTCCGCCTTTCTCCCTTCGGGAAGCGTGGCGCTTTCTCATAGCTCACGCTGTAGGTATCTCAG
TTCGGTGTAGGTCGTTCGCTCCAAGCTGGGCTGTGTGCACGAACCCCCCGTTCAGCCCGACCGCTGCGCC
TTATCCGGTAACTATCGTCTTGAGTCCAACCCGGTAAGACACGACTTATCGCCACTGGCAGCAGCCACTG
GTAACAGGATTAGCAGAGCGAGGTATGTAGGCGGTGCTACAGAGTTCTTGAAGTGGTGGCCTAACTACGG
CTACACTAGAAGGACAGTATTTGGTATCTGCGCTCTGCTGAAGCCAGTTACCTTCGGAAAAAGAGTTGGT
AGCTCTTGATCCGGCAAACAAACCACCGCTGGTAGCGGTGGTTTTTTTGTTTGCAAGCAGCAGATTACGC
GCAGAAAAAAAGGATCTCAAGAAGATCCTTTGATCTTTTCTACGGGGTCTGACGCTCAGTGGAACGAAAA
CTCACGTTAAGGGATTTTGGTCATGAACAATAAAACTGTCTGCTTACATAAACAGTAATACAAGGGGTGT
TATGAGCCATATTCAACGGGAAACGTCTTGCTCTAGGCCGCGATTAAATTCCAACATGGATGCTGATTTA
TATGGGTATAAATGGGCTCGCGATAATGTCGGGCAATCAGGTGCGACAATCTATCGATTGTATGGGAAGC
CCGATGCGCCAGAGTTGTTTCTGAAACATGGCAAAGGTAGCGTTGCCAATGATGTTACAGATGAGATGGT
CAGACTAAACTGGCTGACGGAATTTATGCCTCTTCCGACCATCAAGCATTTTATCCGTACTCCTGATGAT
GCATGGTTACTCACCACTGCGATCCCCGGGAAAACAGCATTCCAGGTATTAGAAGAATATCCTGATTCAG
GTGAAAATATTGTTGATGCGCTGGCAGTGTTCCTGCGCCGGTTGCATTCGATTCCTGTTTGTAATTGTCC
TTTTAACAGCGATCGCGTATTTCGTCTCGCTCAGGCGCAATCACGAATGAATAACGGTTTGGTTGATGCG
AGTGATTTTGATGACGAGCGTAATGGCTGGCCTGTTGAACAAGTCTGGAAAGAAATGCATAAACTTTTGC
CATTCTCACCGGATTCAGTCGTCACTCATGGTGATTTCTCACTTGATAACCTTATTTTTGACGAGGGGAA
ATTAATAGGTTGTATTGATGTTGGACGAGTCGGAATCGCAGACCGATACCAGGATCTTGCCATCCTATGG
AACTGCCTCGGTGAGTTTTCTCCTTCATTACAGAAACGGCTTTTTCAAAAATATGGTATTGATAATCCTG
ATATGAATAAATTGCAGTTTCATTTGATGCTCGATGAGTTTTTCTAAGAATTAATTCATGAGCGGATACA
TATTTGAATGTATTTAGAAAAATAAACAAATAGGGGTTCCGCGCACATTTCCCCGAAAAGTGCCACCTAA
ATTGTAAGCGTTAATATTTTGTTAAAATTCGCGTTAAATTTTTGTTAAATCAGCTCATTTTTTAACCAAT
AGGCCGAAATCGGCAAAATCCCTTATAAATCAAAAGAATAGACCGAGATAGGGT
[37 nt withheld, positions 5025-5061]
AAAGAACGTGGACTCCAACGTCAAAGG
[49 nt withheld, positions 5089-5137]
T
[91 nt withheld, positions 5139-5229]
G
[124 nt withheld, positions 5231-5354]
CCCATTCGCCA
